>Addgene plasmid #148389 | pAc5.1B-HA-DmMe31B-K108A-dsRNAres_AC | depositor full sequence | sequence record 290837 | Full Sequence
CTTCAAGGAATTAATTCTATATTCTAAAAACACAAATGATACTTCTAAAAAAAATCATGAATGGCATCAA
CTCTGAATCAAATCTTTGCAGATGCACCTACTTCTCATTTCCACTGTCACATCATTTTTCCAGATCTCGC
TGCCTGTTATGTGGCCCACAAACCAAGACACGTTTTATGGCCATTAAAGCTGGCTGATCGTCGCCAAACA
CCAAATACATATCAATATGTACATTCGAGAAAGAAGCGATCAAAGAAGCGTCTTCGGGCGAGTAGGAGAA
TGCGGAGGAGAAGGAGAACGAGCTGATCTAGTATCTCTCCACAATCCAATGCCAACTGACCAACTGGCCA
TATTCGGAGCAATTTGAAGCCAATTTCCATCGCCTGGCGATCGCTCCATTCTTGGCTATATGTTTTTCAC
CGTTCCCGGGGCCATTTTCAAAGACTCGTCGGTAAGATAAGATTGTGTCACTCGCTGTCTCTCTTCATTT
GTCGAAGAATGCTGAGGAATTTCGCGATGACGTCGGCGAGTATTTTGAAGAATGAGAATAATTTGTATTT
ATACGAAAATCAGTTAGTGGAATTTTCTACAAAAACATGTTATCTATAGATAATTTTGTTGCAAAATATG
TTGACTATGACAAAGATTGTATGTATATACCTTTAATGTATTCTCATTTTCTTATGTATTTATAATGGCA
ATGATGATACTGATGATATTTTAAGATGATGCCAGACCACAGGCTGATTTCTGCGTCTTTTGCCGAACGC
AGTGCATGTGCGGTTGTTGTTTTTTGGAATAGTTTCAATTTTCGGACTGTCCGCTTTGATTTCAGTTTCT
TGGCTTATTCAAAAAGCAAAGTAAAGCCAAAAAAGCGAGATGGCAATACCAAATGCGGCAAAACGGTAGT
GGAAGGAAAGGGGTGCGGGGCAGCGGAAGGAAGGGTGGGGCGGGGCGTGGCGGGGTCTGTGGCTGGGCGC
GACGTCACCGACGTTGGAGCCACTCCTTTGACCATGTGTGCGTGTGTGTATTATTCGTGTCTCGCCACTC
GCCGGTTGTTTTTTTCTTTTTATCTCGCTCTCTCTAGCGCCATCTCGTACGCATGCTCAACGCACCGCAT
GTTGCCGTGTCCTTTATGCGTCATTTTGGCTCGAAATAGGCAATTATTTAAACAAAGATTAGTCAACGAA
AACGCTAAAATAAATAAGTCTACAATATGGTTACTTATTGCCATGTGTGTGCAGCCAACGATAGCAACAA
AAGCAACAACACAGTGGCTTTCCCTCTTTCACTTTTTGTTTGCAAGCGCGTGCGAGCAAGACGGCACGAC
CGGCAAACGCAATTACGCTGACAAAGAGCAGACGAAGTTTTGGCCGAAAAACATCAAGGCGCCTGATACG
AATGCATTTGCAATAACAATTGCGATATTTAATATTGTTTATGAAGCTGTTTGACTTCAAAACACACAAA
AAAAAAAATAAAACAAATTATTTGAAAGAGAATTAGGAATCGGACAGCTTATCGTTACGGGCTAACAGCA
CACCGAGACGAAATAGCTTACCTGACGTCACAGCCTCTGGAAGAACTGCCGCCAAGCAGAGAGAGAGAGA
AAAAGAGGGAGAGCAGCTTAGACCGCATGTGCTTGTGTGTGAGGCGTCTCTCTCTTCGTCTCCTGTTTGC
GCAAACGCATAGACTGCACTGAGAAAATCGATTACCTATTTTTTATGAATGAATATTTGCACTATTACTA
TTCAAAACTATTAAGATAGCAATCACATTCAATAGCCAAATACTATACCACCTGAGCGATGCAACGAAAT
GATCAATTTGAGCAAAAATGCTGCATATTTAGGACGGCATCATTATAGAAATGCTTCTTGCTGTGTACTT
TTCTCTCGTCTGGCAGCTGTTTCGCCGTTATTGTTAAAACCGGCTTAAGTTAGGTGTGTTTTCTACGACT
AGTGATGCCCCTACTAGAAGATGTGTGTTGCACAAATGTCCCTGAATAACCAATTTGAAGTGCAGATAGC
AGTAAACGTAAGCTAATATGAATATTATTTAACTGTAATGTTTTAATATCGCTGGACATTACTAATAAAC
CCACTATAAACACATGTACATATGTATGTTTTGGCATACAATGAGTAGTTGGGGAAAAAATGTGTAAAAG
CACCGTGACCATCACAGCATAAAGATAACCAGCTGAAGTATCGAATATGAGTAACCCCCAAATTGAATCA
CATGCCGCAACTGATAGGACCCATGGAAGTACACTCTTCATGGCGATATACAAGACACACACAAGCACGA
ACACCCAGTTGCGGAGGAAATTCTCCGTAAATGAAAACCCAATCGGCGAACAATTCATACCCATATATGG
TAAAAGTTTTGAACGCGACTTGAGAGCGGAGAGCATTGCGGCTGATAAGGTTTTAGCGCTAAGCGGGCTT
TATAAAACGGGCTGCGGGACCAGTTTTCATATCACTACCGTTTGAGTTCTTGTGCTGTGTGGATACTCCT
CCCGACACAAAGCCGCTCCATCAGCCAGCAGTCGTCTAATCCAGAGACCCCGGATCGGGGTACCAACATG
GCTTACCCATACGATGTTCCAGATTACGCTATGATGACCGAGAAACTGAACTCCGGCCATACCAACCTGA
CTTCTAAAGGAATAATTAACGACCTGCAGATAGCCGGTAATACTTCAGATGACATGGGGTGGAAGTCTAA
ATTAAAATTACCACCGAAAGATAATCGGTTTAAGACGACAGACGTTACAGACACACGGGGAAACGAGTTT
GAAGAATTCTGTTTAAAGCGGGAGTTGCTGATGGGAATCTTTGAAAAAGGTTGGGAACGGCCATCACCGA
TACAAGAAGCTGCAATACCAATTGCTCTGTCGGGTAAGGACGTCCTAGCCAGAGCAAAAAATGGAACGGG
AGCAACCGGCGCGTATTGTATACCTGTCCTGGAGCAGATAGATCCTACAAAAGATTATATACAAGCCTTG
GTTATGGTTCCAACACGGGAACTGGCCTTGCAGACATCCCAAATTTGCATAGAATTAGCCAAGCACCTGG
ACATTAGAGTTATGGTTACGACAGGTGGAACAATCTTGAAAGACGATATATTGCGAATATACCAGAAGGT
CCAGCTAATCATCGCAACACCAGGCCGGATTTTGGACCTTATGGACAAAAAGGTAGCAGACATGAGTCAC
TGTCGAATTCTGGTATTAGACGAAGCAGACAAATTGCTATCACTAGACTTCCAGGGAATGTTAGACCACG
TCATCTTAAAACTACCCAAAGACCCTCAAATACTATTGTTCTCGGCCACCTTCCCGTTAACTGTAAAAAA
TTTCATGGAGAAGCATTTACGCGAGCCTTACGAGATCAACCTGATGGAGGAGCTAACACTGAAGGGTGTC
ACTCAGTACTATGCATTCGTACAGGAGCGCCAGAAAGTACACTGCTTGAATACGCTCTTTTCGAAGCTGC
AGATCAATCAGTCTATCATATTCTGCAATTCCACGCAACGTGTCGAGCTATTGGCCAAAAAGATCACAGA
GCTTGGATATTGCTGTTACTATATACACGCTAAGATGGCCCAGGCACACAGAAATCGAGTATTCCACGAT
TTCCGCCAAGGACTCTGTCGCAATCTGGTGTGCTCCGACCTGTTCACCCGTGGTATCGACGTGCAGGCCG
TGAATGTAGTGATCAATTTCGATTTCCCACGAATGGCAGAGACATACTTGCATCGAATTGGTCGCTCAGG
ACGTTTCGGTCATTTGGGTATTGCTATTAATCTGATAACCTACGAGGATCGGTTTGATCTGCATCGGATT
GAAAAAGAACTTGGAACCGAAATAAAGCCTATTCCGAAGGTCATAGACCCCGCCCTTTATGTCGCAAACG
TTGGCGCATCCGTTGGCGATACTTGCAACAACAGTGATCTGAATAATTCTGCGAACGAGGAGGGCAACGT
TAGCAAATAAGCGGCCGCTCGAGTCTAGAGGGCCCGCGGTTCGAAGGTAAGCCTATCCCTAACCCTCTCC
TCGGTCTCGATTCTACGCGTACCGGTCATCATCACCATCACCATTGAGTTTAAACCCGCTGATCAGCCTC
GACTGTGCCTTCTAAGGCCTGAGCTCGCTGATCAGCCTCGATCGAGGATCCAGACATGATAAGATACATT
GATGAGTTTGGACAAACCACAACTAGAATGCAGTGAAAAAAATGCTTTATTTGTGAAATTTGTGATGCTA
TTGCTTTATTTGTAACCATTATAAGCTGCAATAAACAAGTTAACAACAACAATTGCATTCATTTTATGTT
TCAGGTTCAGGGGGAGGTGTGGGAGGTTTTTTAAAGCAAGTAAAACCTCTACAAATGTGGTATGGCTGAT
TATGATCAGTCGACCGATGCCCTTGAGAGCCTTCAACCCAGTCAGCTCCTTCCGGTGGGCGCGGGGCATG
ACTATCGTCGCCGCACTTATGACTGTCTTCTTTATCATGCAACTCGTAGGACAGGTGCCGGCAGCGCTCT
GGGTCATTTTCGGCGAGGACCGCTTTCGCTGGAGCGCGACGATGATCGGCCTGTCGCTTGCGGTATTCGG
AATCTTGCACGCCCTCGCTCAAGCCTTCGTCACTGGTCCCGCCACCAAACGTTTCGGCGAGAAGCAGGCC
ATTATCGCCGGCATGGCGGCCGACGCGCTGGGCTACGTCTTGCTGGCGTTCGCGACGCGAGGCTGGATGG
CCTTCCCCATTATGATTCTTCTCGCTTCCGGCGGCATCGGGATGCCCGCGTTGCAGGCCATGCTGTCCAG
GCAGGTAGATGACGACCATCAGGGACAGCTTCAAGGATCGCTCGCGGCTCTTACCAGCCAGCAAAAGGCC
AGGAACCGTAAAAAGGCCGCGTTGCTGGCGTTTTTCCATAGGCTCCGCCCCCCTGACGAGCATCACAAAA
ATCGACGCTCAAGTCAGAGGTGGCGAAACCCGACAGGACTATAAAGATACCAGGCGTTTCCCCCTGGAAG
CTCCCTCGTGCGCTCTCCTGTTCCGACCCTGCCGCTTACCGGATACCTGTCCGCCTTTCTCCCTTCGGGA
AGCGTGGCGCTTTCTCAATGCTCACGCTGTAGGTATCTCAGTTCGGTGTAGGTCGTTCGCTCCAAGCTGG
GCTGTGTGCACGAACCCCCCGTTCAGCCCGACCGCTGCGCCTTATCCGGTAACTATCGTCTTGAGTCCAA
CCCGGTAAGACACGACTTATCGCCACTGGCAGCAGCCACTGGTAACAGGATTAGCAGAGCGAGGTATGTA
GGCGGTGCTACAGAGTTCTTGAAGTGGTGGCCTAACTACGGCTACACTAGAAGGACAGTATTTGGTATCT
GCGCTCTGCTGAAGCCAGTTACCTTCGGAAAAAGAGTTGGTAGCTCTTGATCCGGCAAACAAACCACCGC
TGGTAGCGGTGGTTTTTTTGTTTGCAAGCAGCAGATTACGCGCAGAAAAAAAGGATCTCAAGAAGATCCT
TTGATCTTTTCTACGGGGTCTGACGCTCAGTGGAACGAAAACTCACGTTAAGGGATTTTGGTCATGAGAT
TATCAAAAAGGATCTTCACCTAGATCCTTTTAAATTAAAAATGAAGTTTTAAATCAATCTAAAGTATATA
TGAGTAAACTTGGTCTGACAGTTACCAATGCTTAATCAGTGAGGCACCTATCTCAGCGATCTGTCTATTT
CGTTCATCCATAGTTGCCTGACTCCCCGTCGTGTAGATAACTACGATACGGGAGGGCTTACCATCTGGCC
CCAGTGCTGCAATGATACCGCGAGACCCACGCTCACCGGCTCCAGATTTATCAGCAATAAACCAGCCAGC
CGGAAGGGCCGAGCGCAGAAGTGGTCCTGCAACTTTATCCGCCTCCATCCAGTCTATTAATTGTTGCCGG
GAAGCTAGAGTAAGTAGTTCGCCAGTTAATAGTTTGCGCAACGTTGTTGCCATTGCTGCAGGCATCGTGG
TGTCACGCTCGTCGTTTGGTATGGCTTCATTCAGCTCCGGTTCCCAACGATCAAGGCGAGTTACATGATC
CCCCATGTTGTGCAAAAAAGCGGTTAGCTCCTTCGGTCCTCCGATCGTTGTCAGAAGTAAGTTGGCCGCA
GTGTTATCACTCATGGTTATGGCAGCACTGCATAATTCTCTTACTGTCATGCCATCCGTAAGATGCTTTT
CTGTGACTGGTGAGTACTCAACCAAGTCATTCTGAGAATAGTGTATGCGGCGACCGAGTTGCTCTTGCCC
GGCGTCAACACGGGATAATACCGCGCCACATAGCAGAACTTTAAAAGTGCTCATCATTGGAAAACGTTCT
TCGGGGCGAAAACTCTCAAGGATCTTACCGCTGTTGAGATCCAGTTCGATGTAACCCACTCGTGCACCCA
ACTGATCTTCAGCATCTTTTACTTTCACCAGCGTTTCTGGGTGAGCAAAAACAGGAAGGCAAAATGCCGC
AAAAAAGGGAATAAGGGCGACACGGAAATGTTGAATACTCATACTCTTCCTTTTTCAATATTATTGAAGC
ATTTATCAGGGTTATTGTCTCATGAGCGGATACATATTTGAATGTATTTAGAAAAATAAACAAATAGGGG
TTCCGCGCACATTTCCCCGAAAAGTGCCACCTGACGTCTAAGAAACCATTATTATCATGACATTAACCTA
TAAAAATAGGCGTATCACGAGGCCCTTTCGT
Features (pLannotate 1.2.2; 10 found; start..end, strand, type, name):
     56..2568    +  promoter       Ac5 promoter: Drosophila melanogaster actin 5C promoter
   2594..2620    +  CDS            3xHA (fragment): three tandem HA epitope tags
   2621..3997    +  CDS            me31B: DDX6_DROME - Experimental evidence at protein level: Swiss-Prot protein existence level 1. ATP-dependent RNA helicase which is a core component of a variety of ribonucleoprotein complexes (RNPs) that play critical roles in translational repression and mRNA decapping during embryogenesis, oogenesis, neurogenesis and neurotransmission (PubMed:11546740, PubMed:16256742, PubMed:17178403, PubMed:18590813, PubMed:21267420, PubMed:21447556, PubMed:28875934, PubMed:28388438, PubMed:17982591, PubMed:31114929). Recruits core components and translational repressors to some RNP complexes, and mediates RNP
   4036..4077    +  CDS            V5 tag: epitope tag from simian virus 5
   4177..4311    -  polyA_signal   SV40 poly(A) signal: SV40 polyadenylation signal
   4334..4418    -  CDS            large T antigen (fragment): large T antigen from SV40 (simian virus 40)
   4419..4889    +  CDS            TcR (fragment): tetracycline efflux protein; tet; confers resistance to tetracycline
   4933..5521    -  rep_origin     ori: high-copy-number ColE1/pMB1/pBR322/pUC origin of replication
   5692..6552    -  CDS            AmpR: β-lactamase; bla; confers resistance to ampicillin, carbenicillin, and related antibiotics
   6553..6657    -  promoter       AmpR promoter: bla
