[The description below was written by a language model from this plasmid's Addgene catalogue record and pLannotate feature annotations shown in this document.]
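Description:
pAc5.1B-HA-DmMe31B-K108A-dsRNAres_AC is a 6,751 nt insect expression plasmid. The catalogue lists the backbone as unknown, although the name and feature layout point to a pAc5.1-type vector. It is propagated in E. coli through a ColE1/pUC-family origin and selected with ampicillin via the β-lactamase gene and its bla promoter. The origin is annotated as a high-copy type, whereas the catalogue entry records the plasmid as low copy. Partial tetracycline-resistance and SV40 large T antigen annotations near the polyadenylation region are fragments and probably non-functional backbone remnants. No selectable marker for insect cells is annotated, which suggests transient transfection.

Expression is driven by the strong constitutive Drosophila melanogaster actin 5C (Ac5) promoter and terminated by an SV40 polyadenylation signal. The open reading frame begins with an HA epitope; the annotation matches only a short fragment of a 3xHA element, consistent with a single HA tag. This is fused directly to the coding sequence of me31B, the fly DDX6-family ATP-dependent RNA helicase that acts in ribonucleoprotein complexes mediating translational repression and mRNA decapping. A vector-encoded V5 tag lies downstream, but the record does not show whether it is read in frame or excluded by the insert's stop codon.

The name indicates a K108A substitution and a dsRNA-resistant ("dsRNAres") version of the coding sequence, although the mutation field lists only one silent change (A1101G) relative to the reference transcript. Such constructs are typically used for complementation in Drosophila cultured cells: endogenous Me31B is depleted by RNAi while the resistant, tagged mutant is expressed, here in the context of studies on miRNA- and CCR4-NOT-mediated silencing.
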