Addgene plasmid #148389: pAc5.1B-HA-DmMe31B-K108A-dsRNAres_AC
Purpose: Insect Expression of DmMe31B-K108A-dsRNAres
Depositing lab: Elisa Izaurralde. Depositing organization: Max Planck Institute for Developmental Biology. Publication: miRISC and the CCR4-NOT complex silence mRNA targets independently of 43S ribosomal scanning. Kuzuoglu-Ozturk D, Bhandari D, Huntzinger E, Fauser M, Helms S, Izaurralde E. EMBO J. 2016 Jun 1;35(11):1186-203. doi: 10.15252/embj.201592901. Epub 2016 Mar 23. PubMed 27009120.
Backbone
  Vector backbone: Unknown
  Vector type: Insect Expression
Growth in bacteria
  Bacterial resistance: Ampicillin, 100 μg/mL
  Growth temperature: 37°C
  Growth strain: DH5alpha
  Copy number: Low Copy
Gene/Insert
  Gene/Insert name: DmMe31B-K108A-dsRNAres
  Species: D. melanogaster (fly)
  Mutation: one silent mutation A1101G compared to the sequence given by NCBI: NM_078809.3.
  Entrez Gene: me31B (a.k.a. Dmel_CG4916, CG4916, DDX6, Dhh1p/Me31b, DmRH3, Dmel\CG4916, ME31B, Mat31B, Me31B, Me31b, l(2)k06607, me31b)
  Cloning method: Unknown
Terms and licenses: Academic/Nonprofit Terms; Industry Terms: Not Available to Industry
Depositor comments: Plasmids from this collection were made available to the research community and donated after the lab closed. Please note that the sequence provided by the depositing laboratory may be theoretical/predicted or based on Sanger sequencing results. There may be discrepancies between sequencing results obtained by Addgene and the depositor sequence. If an Addgene verified sequence is not available, please contact before placing your order to request that our lab fully sequence the plasmid.
How to cite: pAc5.1B-HA-DmMe31B-K108A-dsRNAres_AC was a gift from Elisa Izaurralde (Addgene plasmid # 148389 ; http://n2t.net/addgene:148389 ; RRID:Addgene_148389)
